Addgene plasmid #139114: pTHMT_hnRNPF_FL
Purpose: express FL hnRNPF with N-terminal maltose binding protein tag
Depositing lab: Nicolas Fawzi. Depositing organization: Brown University. Publication: Tyrosine phosphorylation regulates hnRNPA2 granule protein partitioning and reduces neurodegeneration. Ryan VH, Perdikari TM, Naik MT, Saueressig CF, Lins J, Dignon GL, Mittal J, Hart AC, Fawzi NL. EMBO J. 2021 Feb 1;40(3):e105001. doi: 10.15252/embj.2020105001. Epub 2020 Dec 22. PubMed 33349959.
Backbone
  Vector backbone: pTHMT
  Vector type: Bacterial Expression
Growth in bacteria
  Bacterial resistance: Kanamycin, 50 μg/mL
  Growth temperature: 37°C
  Growth strain: DH5alpha
  Copy number: High Copy
Gene/Insert
  Gene/Insert name: hnRNPF
  Species: H. sapiens (human)
  Mutation: None
  Entrez Gene: HNRNPF (a.k.a. HNRPF, OK/SW-cl.23, mcs94-1)
  Cloning method: Restriction Enzyme; 5′ cloning site unknown (unknown if destroyed)
Terms and licenses: Academic/Nonprofit Terms; Industry Terms: Not Available to Industry
How to cite: pTHMT_hnRNPF_FL was a gift from Nicolas Fawzi (Addgene plasmid # 139114 ; http://n2t.net/addgene:139114 ; RRID:Addgene_139114)
