[The description below was written by a language model from this plasmid's Addgene catalogue record and pLannotate feature annotations shown in this document.]
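Description:
pTHMT_hnRNPF_FL is a bacterial expression plasmid of about 7.7 kb, built on the pTHMT backbone, for producing full-length, unmutated human hnRNPF fused to an N-terminal maltose binding protein (MBP) tag. It is maintained in E. coli through a ColE1/pMB1-type origin and selected with kanamycin via an aminoglycoside phosphotransferase gene. The catalogue lists it as high copy, although the annotated backbone also carries the pBR322-derived bom and rop elements, the latter being associated with copy-number restraint. An f1 origin and leftover fragments of a tetracycline resistance gene are also present as backbone remnants.

Expression is driven by a T7 promoter followed by a lac operator and the phage T7 gene 10 ribosome binding site, with a plasmid-borne lacI gene supplying repressor. Transcription therefore requires a host providing T7 RNA polymerase and is induced with IPTG, and it ends at a T7 terminator. The open reading frame begins with short matches annotated as fragments of His-containing tags, which probably reflect a small histidine tag ahead of MBP, then continues through the signal-sequence-free cytosolic MBP and a short linker region that includes a partial attB1-like match, before the HNRNPF coding sequence. The record does not explicitly annotate a protease cleavage site between MBP and the insert. Short His-tag and SET1-like fragments annotated downstream of the insert look like vector remnants, and the record does not show whether they are translated.

hnRNPF is a heterogeneous nuclear ribonucleoprotein that binds G-rich pre-mRNA sequences and regulates alternative splicing. MBP serves as a solubility and affinity handle, so the plasmid suits recombinant production and purification of the protein for in vitro work. The associated publication concerns the partitioning of proteins into hnRNPA2 granules.
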