Features (pLannotate 1.2.2; 23 found; start..end, strand, type, name):
    178..196     +  promoter       T7 promoter: promoter for bacteriophage T7 RNA polymerase
    197..221     +  protein_bind   lac operator: The lac repressor binds to the lac operator to inhibit transcription in E. coli. This inhibition can be relieved by adding lactose or isopropyl-β-D-thiogalactopyranoside (IPTG). lac repressor encoded by lacI
    236..258     +  RBS            RBS: efficient ribosome binding site from bacteriophage T7 gene 10 (Olins and Rangwala, 1989)
    265..282     +  CDS            HP-thioredoxin (fragment): His-Patch thioredoxin The histidines at positions 8, 32, and 64 coordinate a divalent cation, allowing HP-thioredoxin to be purified on metal-chelating resins.
    283..299     +  CDS            capTEV™ (fragment): composite tag for in vivo biotinylation, TEV protease cleavage, and 6xHis tagging
    313..1410    +  CDS            MBP: maltose binding protein from E. coli; malE (mutated); This version of the gene does not encode a signal sequence, so MBP will remain in the cytosol.
   1430..1448    +  protein_bind   attB1 (fragment): mutant version of attB; core recombination site for the Gateway® BP reaction BP Clonase™
   1486..2730    +  CDS            HNRNPF: HNRPF_HUMAN - Also known as HNRPF. Experimental evidence at protein level: Swiss-Prot protein existence level 1. Component of the heterogeneous nuclear ribonucleoprotein (hnRNP) complexes which provide the substrate for the processing events that pre-mRNAs undergo before becoming functional, translatable mRNAs in the cytoplasm. Plays a role in the regulation of alternative splicing events. Binds G-rich sequences in pre-mRNAs and keeps target RNA in an unfolded state. From Homo sapiens (Human).
   2740..2757    +  CDS            9xHis (fragment): 9xHis affinity tag
   2767..2816    +  CDS            SET1 (fragment): solubility-enhancement tag derived from T7 phage gene 10B
   2824..2871    +  terminator     T7 terminator: transcription terminator for bacteriophage T7 RNA polymerase
   2908..3336    +  rep_origin     f1 ori (sequence partly withheld): f1 bacteriophage origin of replication; arrow indicates direction of (+) strand synthesis
   3389..3446    +  promoter       AmpR promoter (fragment): bla
   3455..4270    -  CDS            KanR: aminoglycoside phosphotransferase; aph(3')-Ia; confers resistance to kanamycin in bacteria or G418 (Geneticin®) in eukaryotes
   4392..4980    +  rep_origin     ori: high-copy-number ColE1/pMB1/pBR322/pUC origin of replication
   5166..5305    -  misc_feature   bom: basis of mobility region from pBR322
   5407..5598    -  CDS            rop: Rop protein, which maintains plasmids at low copy number; rop
   5615..5995    +  CDS            YPB1_ECOLX: Protein predicted: Swiss-Prot protein existence level 4. From Escherichia coli.
   6067..6358    -  CDS            TcR (fragment): tetracycline efflux protein; tet; confers resistance to tetracycline
   6373..6394    -  protein_bind   CAP binding site: CAP binding activates transcription in the presence of cAMP. E. coli catabolite activator protein
   6407..7489    -  CDS            lacI: lac repressor; lacI; The lac repressor binds to the lac operator to inhibit transcription in E. coli. This inhibition can be relieved by adding lactose or isopropyl-β-D-thiogalactopyranoside (IPTG).
   7490..7567    -  promoter       lacI promoter: lacI
   7575..156     -  CDS            TcR (fragment) (across the origin): tetracycline efflux protein; tet; confers resistance to tetracycline
>Addgene plasmid #139114 | pTHMT_hnRNPF_FL | addgene full sequence | sequence record 274861 | Addgene NGS Result
ACGGGGCCTGCCACCATACCCACGCCGAAACAAGCGCTCATGAGCCCGAAGTGGCGAGCCCGATCTTCCC
CATCGGTGATGTCGGCGATATAGGCGCCAGCAACCGCACCTGTGGCGCCGGTGATGCCGGCCACGATGCG
TCCGGCGTAGAGGATCGAGATCTCGATCCCGCGAAATTAATACGACTCACTATAGGGGAATTGTGAGCGG
ATAACAATTCCCCTCTAGAAATAATTTTGTTTAACTTTAAGAAGGAGATATACCATGGGATCTGATAAAA
TTCATCATCATCATCATCACAGCAGCGGTACCAAAATCGAAGAAGGTAAACTGGTAATCTGGATTAACGG
CGATAAAGGCTATAACGGTCTCGCTGAAGTCGGTAAGAAATTCGAGAAAGATACCGGAATTAAAGTCACC
GTTGAGCATCCGGATAAACTGGAAGAGAAATTCCCACAGGTTGCGGCAACTGGCGATGGCCCTGACATTA
TCTTCTGGGCACACGACCGCTTTGGTGGCTACGCTCAATCTGGCCTGTTGGCTGAAATCACCCCGGACAA
AGCGTTCCAGGACAAGCTGTATCCGTTTACCTGGGATGCCGTACGTTACAACGGCAAGCTGATTGCTTAC
CCGATCGCTGTTGAAGCGTTATCGCTGATTTATAACAAAGATCTGCTGCCGAACCCGCCAAAAACCTGGG
AAGAGATCCCGGCGCTGGATAAAGAACTGAAAGCGAAAGGTAAGAGCGCGCTGATGTTCAACCTGCAAGA
ACCGTACTTCACCTGGCCGCTGATTGCTGCTGACGGGGGTTATGCGTTCAAGTATGAAAACGGCAAGTAC
GACATTAAAGACGTGGGCGTGGATAACGCTGGCGCGAAAGCGGGTCTGACCTTCCTGGTTGACCTGATTA
AAAACAAACACATGAATGCAGACACCGATTACTCCATCGCAGAAGCTGCCTTTAATAAAGGCGAAACAGC
GATGACCATCAACGGCCCGTGGGCATGGTCCAACATCGACACCAGCAAAGTGAATTATGGTGTAACGGTA
CTGCCGACCTTCAAGGGTCAACCATCCAAACCGTTCGTTGGCGTGCTGAGCGCAGGTATTAACGCCGCCA
GTCCGAACAAAGAGCTGGCAAAAGAGTTCCTCGAAAACTATCTGCTGACTGATGAAGGTCTGGAAGCGGT
TAATAAAGACAAACCGCTGGGTGCCGTAGCGCTGAAGTCTTACGAGGAAGAGTTGGCGAAAGATCCACGT
ATTGCCGCCACCATGGAAAACGCCCAGAAAGGTGAAATCATGCCGAACATCCCGCAGATGTCCGCTTTCT
GGTATGCCGTGCGTACTGCGGTGATCAACGCCGCCAGCGGTCGTCAGACTGTCGATGAAGCCCTGAAAGA
CGCGCAGACTAATTCGGGATCTGATATCACAAGTTTGTACAAAAAAGCTGAAGGCGGTACCGAGAACCTG
TACTTCCAGGGTCATATGATGCTGGGTCCTGAGGGTGGCGAGGGTTTCGTTGTCAAGTTGCGCGGTCTGC
CGTGGTCTTGCTCTGTTGAAGATGTCCAGAACTTCCTGTCGGATTGTACTATCCACGATGGCGCTGCCGG
TGTGCACTTCATCTATACCCGTGAGGGTCGCCAGAGCGGTGAGGCCTTCGTTGAGCTGGGTTCCGAAGAT
GACGTCAAAATGGCGCTGAAAAAAGACCGTGAATCTATGGGCCACCGTTATATTGAAGTGTTCAAAAGCC
ACCGTACCGAGATGGACTGGGTTCTGAAGCACAGCGGTCCGAACAGCGCAGATAGCGCGAATGATGGTTT
TGTTCGTCTGCGTGGCCTGCCTTTTGGTTGCACCAAAGAAGAAATTGTCCAATTTTTCTCGGGTCTGGAA
ATCGTTCCGAATGGCATTACGCTGCCGGTTGATCCGGAAGGCAAGATTACCGGTGAGGCATTCGTGCAAT
TTGCTAGCCAAGAACTGGCAGAGAAAGCACTGGGCAAGCACAAGGAACGTATTGGTCACCGCTACATCGA
AGTATTCAAGAGCAGCCAAGAGGAAGTGCGCAGCTATAGCGATCCGCCGCTGAAGTTTATGTCCGTGCAG
CGTCCGGGTCCATACGACCGCCCGGGCACCGCCCGTCGTTATATCGGTATCGTGAAACAGGCCGGCTTGG
AGCGCATGCGCCCGGGTGCGTATAGCACGGGCTACGGTGGCTACGAAGAGTACTCTGGCCTGAGCGACGG
CTATGGTTTTACGACGGACCTGTTCGGTCGTGACTTGAGCTATTGCCTGAGCGGTATGTACGACCACCGT
TATGGTGATTCCGAGTTTACCGTCCAGTCTACCACCGGTCATTGTGTTCACATGCGTGGTCTGCCATACA
AGGCAACCGAGAATGACATCTACAACTTCTTCAGCCCGCTGAATCCGGTGCGTGTCCACATCGAAATTGG
TCCGGATGGTCGTGTCACGGGTGAGGCTGATGTCGAATTTGCGACTCATGAAGAAGCCGTGGCGGCGATG
AGCAAAGACCGTGCGAACATGCAGCATCGCTACATTGAGTTGTTTCTGAACAGCACCACGGGCGCAAGCA
ACGGTGCGTACTCCAGCCAAGTTATGCAAGGCATGGGTGTGAGCGCGGCACAGGCGACGTACAGCGGCCT
GGAGAGCCAGTCCGTTAGCGGCTGCTATGGTGCGGGCTATAGCGGTCAGAACAGCATGGGCGGCTATGAC
TGACTCGAGCACCACCACCACCACCACTGAGATCCGGCTGCTAACAAAGCCCGAAAGGAAGCTGAGTTGG
CTGCTGCCACCGCTGAGCAATAACTAGCATAACCCCTTGGGGCCTCTAAACGGGTCTTGAGGGGTTTTTT
GCTGAAAGGAGGAACTATATCCGGATTGGCGAATGGG
[124 nt withheld, positions 2908-3031]
C
[91 nt withheld, positions 3033-3123]
A
[49 nt withheld, positions 3125-3173]
CCTTTGACGTTGGAGTCCACGTTCTTT
[37 nt withheld, positions 3201-3237]
ACCCTATCTCGGTCTATTCTTTTGATTTATAAGGGATTTTGCCGATTTCGGCCTATTGGTTAAAAAATGA
GCTGATTTAACAAAAATTTAACGCGAATTTTAACAAAATATTAACGCTTACAATTTAGGTGGCACTTTTC
GGGGAAATGTGCGCGGAACCCCTATTTGTTTATTTTTCTAAATACATTCAAATATGTATCCGCTCATGAA
TTAATTCTTAGAAAAACTCATCGAGCATCAAATGAAACTGCAATTTATTCATATCAGGATTATCAATACC
ATATTTTTGAAAAAGCCGTTTCTGTAATGAAGGAGAAAACTCACCGAGGCAGTTCCATAGGATGGCAAGA
TCCTGGTATCGGTCTGCGATTCCGACTCGTCCAACATCAATACAACCTATTAATTTCCCCTCGTCAAAAA
TAAGGTTATCAAGTGAGAAATCACCATGAGTGACGACTGAATCCGGTGAGAATGGCAAAAGTTTATGCAT
TTCTTTCCAGACTTGTTCAACAGGCCAGCCATTACGCTCGTCATCAAAATCACTCGCATCAACCAAACCG
TTATTCATTCGTGATTGCGCCTGAGCGAGACGAAATACGCGATCGCTGTTAAAAGGACAATTACAAACAG
GAATCGAATGCAACCGGCGCAGGAACACTGCCAGCGCATCAACAATATTTTCACCTGAATCAGGATATTC
TTCTAATACCTGGAATGCTGTTTTCCCGGGGATCGCAGTGGTGAGTAACCATGCATCATCAGGAGTACGG
ATAAAATGCTTGATGGTCGGAAGAGGCATAAATTCCGTCAGCCAGTTTAGTCTGACCATCTCATCTGTAA
CATCATTGGCAACGCTACCTTTGCCATGTTTCAGAAACAACTCTGGCGCATCGGGCTTCCCATACAATCG
ATAGATTGTCGCACCTGATTGCCCGACATTATCGCGAGCCCATTTATACCCATATAAATCAGCATCCATG
TTGGAATTTAATCGCGGCCTAGAGCAAGACGTTTCCCGTTGAATATGGCTCATAACACCCCTTGTATTAC
TGTTTATGTAAGCAGACAGTTTTATTGTTCATGACCAAAATCCCTTAACGTGAGTTTTCGTTCCACTGAG
CGTCAGACCCCGTAGAAAAGATCAAAGGATCTTCTTGATATCCTTTTTTTCTGCGCGTAATCTGCTGCTT
GCAAACAAAAAAACCACCGCTACCAGCGGTGGTTTGTTTGCCGGATCAAGAGCTACCAACTCTTTTTCCG
AAGGTAACTGGCTTCAGCAGAGCGCAGATACCAAATACTGTCCTTCTAGTGTAGCCGTAGTTAGGCCACC
ACTTCAAGAACTCTGTAGCACCGCCTACATACCTCGCTCTGCTAATCCTGTTACCAGTGGCTGCTGCCAG
TGGCGATAAGTCGTGTCTTACCGGGTTGGACTCAAGACGATAGTTACCGGATAAGGCGCAGCGGTCGGGC
TGAACGGGGGGTTCGTGCACACAGCCCAGCTTGGAGCGAACGACCTACACCGAACTGAGATACCTACAGC
GTGAGCTATGAGAAAGCGCCACGCTTCCCGAAGGGAGAAAGGCGGACAGGTATCCGGTAAGCGGCAGGGT
CGGAACAGGAGAGCGCACGAGGGAGCTTCCAGGGGGAAACGCCTGGTATCTTTATAGTCCTGTCGGGTTT
CGCCACCTCTGACTTGAGCGTCGATTTTTGTGATGCTCGTCAGGGGGGCGGAGCCTATGGAAAAACGCCA
GCAACGCGGCCTTTTTACGGTTCCTGGCCTTTTGCTGGCCTTTTGCTCACATGTTCTTTCCTGCGTTATC
CCCTGATTCTGTGGATAACCGTATTACCGCCTTTGAGTGAGCTGATACCGCTCGCCGCAGCCGAACGACC
GAGCGCAGCGAGTCAGTGAGCGAGGAAGCGGAAGAGCGCCTGATGCGGTATTTTCTCCTTACGCATCTGT
GCGGTATTTCACACCGCAATGGTGCACTCTCAGTACAATCTGCTCTGATGCCGCATAGTTAAGCCAGTAT
ACACTCCGCTATCGCTACGTGACTGGGTCATGGCTGCGCCCCGACACCCGCCAACACCCGCTGACGCGCC
CTGACGGGCTTGTCTGCTCCCGGCATCCGCTTACAGACAAGCTGTGACCGTCTCCGGGAGCTGCATGTGT
CAGAGGTTTTCACCGTCATCACCGAAACGCGCGAGGCAGCTGCGGTAAAGCTCATCAGCGTGGTCGTGAA
GCGATTCACAGATGTCTGCCTGTTCATCCGCGTCCAGCTCGTTGAGTTTCTCCAGAAGCGTTAATGTCTG
GCTTCTGATAAAGCGGGCCATGTTAAGGGCGGTTTTTTCCTGTTTGGTCACTGATGCCTCCGTGTAAGGG
GGATTTCTGTTCATGGGGGTAATGATACCGATGAAACGAGAGAGGATGCTCACGATACGGGTTACTGATG
ATGAACATGCCCGGTTACTGGAACGTTGTGAGGGTAAACAACTGGCGGTATGGATGCGGCGGGACCAGAG
AAAAATCACTCAGGGTCAATGCCAGCGCTTCGTTAATACAGATGTAGGTGTTCCACAGGGTAGCCAGCAG
CATCCTGCGATGCAGATCCGGAACATAATGGTGCAGGGCGCTGACTTCCGCGTTTCCAGACTTTACGAAA
CACGGAAACCGAAGACCATTCATGTTGTTGCTCAGGTCGCAGACGTTTTGCAGCAGCAGTCGCTTCACGT
TCGCTCGCGTATCGGTGATTCATTCTGCTAACCAGTAAGGCAACCCCGCCAGCCTAGCCGGGTCCTCAAC
GACAGGAGCACGATCATGCGCACCCGTGGGGCCGCCATGCCGGCGATAATGGCCTGCTTCTCGCCGAAAC
GTTTGGTGGCGGGACCAGTGACGAAGGCTTGAGCGAGGGCGTGCAAGATTCCGAATACCGCAAGCGACAG
GCCGATCATCGTCGCGCTCCAGCGAAAGCGGTCCTCGCCGAAAATGACCCAGAGCGCTGCCGGCACCTGT
CCTACGAGTTGCATGATAAAGAAGACAGTCATAAGTGCGGCGACGATAGTCATGCCCCGCGCCCACCGGA
AGGAGCTGACTGGGTTGAAGGCTCTCAAGGGCATCGGTCGAGATCCCGGTGCCTAATGAGTGAGCTAACT
TACATTAATTGCGTTGCGCTCACTGCCCGCTTTCCAGTCGGGAAACCTGTCGTGCCAGCTGCATTAATGA
ATCGGCCAACGCGCGGGGAGAGGCGGTTTGCGTATTGGGCGCCAGGGTGGTTTTTCTTTTCACCAGTGAG
ACGGGCAACAGCTGATTGCCCTTCACCGCCTGGCCCTGAGAGAGTTGCAGCAAGCGGTCCACGCTGGTTT
GCCCCAGCAGGCGAAAATCCTGTTTGATGGTGGTTAACGGCGGGATATAACATGAGCTGTCTTCGGTATC
GTCGTATCCCACTACCGAGATATCCGCACCAACGCGCAGCCCGGACTCGGTAATGGCGCGCATTGCGCCC
AGCGCCATCTGATCGTTGGCAACCAGCATCGCAGTGGGAACGATGCCCTCATTCAGCATTTGCATGGTTT
GTTGAAAACCGGACATGGCACTCCAGTCGCCTTCCCGTTCCGCTATCGGCTGAATTTGATTGCGAGTGAG
ATATTTATGCCAGCCAGCCAGACGCAGACGCGCCGAGACAGAACTTAATGGGCCCGCTAACAGCGCGATT
TGCTGGTGACCCAATGCGACCAGATGCTCCACGCCCAGTCGCGTACCGTCTTCATGGGAGAAAATAATAC
TGTTGATGGGTGTCTGGTCAGAGACATCAAGAAATAACGCCGGAACATTAGTGCAGGCAGCTTCCACAGC
AATGGCATCCTGGTCATCCAGCGGATAGTTAATGATCAGCCCACTGACGCGTTGCGCGAGAAGATTGTGC
ACCGCCGCTTTACAGGCTTCGACGCCGCTTCGTTCTACCATCGACACCACCACGCTGGCACCCAGTTGAT
CGGCGCGAGATTTAATCGCCGCGACAATTTGCGACGGCGCGTGCAGGGCCAGACTGGAGGTGGCAACGCC
AATCAGCAACGACTGTTTGCCCGCCAGTTGTTGTGCCACGCGGTTGGGAATGTAATTCAGCTCCGCCATC
GCCGCTTCCACTTTTTCCCGCGTTTTCGCAGAAACGTGGCTGGCCTGGTTCACCACGCGGGAAACGGTCT
GATAAGAGACACCGGCATACTCTGCGACATCGTATAACGTTACTGGTTTCACATTCACCACCCTGAATTG
ACTCTCTTCCGGGCGCTATCATGCCATACCGCGAAAGGTTTTGCGCCATTCGATGGTGTCCGGGATCTCG
ACGCTCTCCCTTATGCGACTCCTGCATTAGGAAGCAGCCCAGTAGTAGGTTGAGGCCGTTGAGCACCGCC
GCCGCAAGGAATGGTGCATGCAAGGAGATGGCGCCCAACAGTCCCCCGGCC
