>Addgene plasmid #139114 | pTHMT_hnRNPF_FL | depositor partial sequence | sequence record 269179 | insert
GAAGGAGATATACCATGGGCAGCGACAAAATTCACCATCATCACCATCACGAGAATCTGTACTTCCAAGG
TCATATGATGCTGGGTCCTGAGGGTGGCGAGGGTTTCGTTGTCAAGTTGCGCGGTCTGCCGTGGTCTTGC
TCTGTTGAAGATGTCCAGAACTTCCTGTCGGATTGTACTATCCACGATGGCGCTGCCGGTGTGCACTTCA
TCTATACCCGTGAGGGTCGCCAGAGCGGTGAGGCCTTCGTTGAGCTGGGTTCCGAAGATGACGTCAAAAT
GGCGCTGAAAAAAGACCGTGAATCTATGGGCCACCGTTATATTGAAGTGTTCAAAAGCCACCGTACCGAG
ATGGACTGGGTTCTGAAGCACAGCGGTCCGAACAGCGCAGATAGCGCGAATGATGGTTTTGTTCGTCTGC
GTGGCCTGCCTTTTGGTTGCACCAAAGAAGAAATTGTCCAATTTTTCTCGGGTCTGGAAATCGTTCCGAA
TGGCATTACGCTGCCGGTTGATCCGGAAGGCAAGATTACCGGTGAGGCATTCGTGCAATTTGCTAGCCAA
GAACTGGCAGAGAAAGCACTGGGCAAGCACAAGGAACGTATTGGTCACCGCTACATCGAAGTATTCAAGA
GCAGCCAAGAGGAAGTGCGCAGCTATAGCGATCCGCCGCTGAAGTTTATGTCCGTGCAGCGTCCGGGTCC
ATACGACCGCCCGGGCACCGCCCGTCGTTATATCGGTATCGTGAAACAGGCCGGCTTGGAGCGCATGCGC
CCGGGTGCGTATAGCACGGGCTACGGTGGCTACGAAGAGTACTCTGGCCTGAGCGACGGCTATGGTTTTA
CGACGGACCTGTTCGGTCGTGACTTGAGCTATTGCCTGAGCGGTATGTACGACCACCGTTATGGTGATTC
CGAGTTTACCGTCCAGTCTACCACCGGTCATTGTGTTCACATGCGTGGTCTGCCATACAAGGCAACCGAG
AATGACATCTACAACTTCTTCAGCCCGCTGAATCCGGTGCGTGTCCACATCGAAATTGGTCCGGATGGTC
GTGTCACGGGTGAGGCTGATGTCGAATTTGCGACTCATGAAGAAGCCGTGGCGGCGATGAGCAAAGACCG
TGCGAACATGCAGCATCGCTACATTGAGTTGTTTCTGAACAGCACCACGGGCGCAAGCAACGGTGCGTAC
TCCAGCCAAGTTATGCAAGGCATGGGTGTGAGCGCGGCACAGGCGACGTACAGCGGCCTGGAGAGCCAGT
CCGTTAGCGGCTGCTATGGTGCGGGCTATAGCGGTCAGAACAGCATGGGCGGCTATGACTGACTCGAGCA
CCACCACCACCACCACTGAGATCCGGCTGCTAACAAAGCCCGAAAGGAAGCTGAGTTGGCTGCTGCCACC
GCTGAGCAATAACTAGCA
